>Addgene plasmid #152089 | pGBW-m4134396 | depositor full sequence | sequence record 295101 | Full Sequence
CACCATGTTAGAAAATGTGGCTTTTAATGTTGTAAATAAGGGACACTTTGATGGACAACAGGGTGAAGTA
CCAGTTTCTATCATTAATAACACTGTTTACACAAAAGTTGATGGTGTTGATGTAGAATTGTTTGAAAATA
AAACAACATTACCTGTTAATGTAGCATTTGAGCTTTGGGCTAAGCGCAACATTAAACCAGTACCAGAGGT
GAAAATACTCAATAATTTGGGTGTGGACATTGCTGCTAATACTGTGATCTGGGACTACAAAAGAGATGCT
CCAGCACATATATCTACTATTGGTGTTTGTTCTATGACTGACATAGCCAAGAAACCAACTGAAACGATTT
GTGCACCACTCACTGTCTTTTTTGATGGTAGAGTTGATGGTCAAGTAGACTTATTTAGAAATGCCCGTAA
TGGTGTTCTTATTACAGAAGGTAGTGTTAAAGGTTTACAACCATCTGTAGGTCCCAAACAAGCTAGTCTT
AATGGAGTCACATTAATTGGAGAAGCCGTAAAAACACAGTTCAATTATTATAAGAAAGTTGATGGTGTTG
TCCAACAATTACCTGAAACTTACTTTACTCAGAGTAGAAATTTACAAGAATTTAAACCCAGGAGTCAAAT
GGAAATTGATTTCTTAGAATTAGCTATGGATGAATTCATTGAACGGTATAAATTAGAAGGCTATGCCTTC
GAACATATCGTTTATGGAGATTTTAGTCATAGTCAGTTAGGTGGTTTACATCTACTGATTGGACTAGCTA
AACGTTTTAAGGAATCACCTTTTGAATTAGAAGATTTTATTCCTATGGACAGTACAGTTAAAAACTATTT
CATAACAGATGCGCAAACAGGTTCATCTAAGTGTGTGTGTTCTGTTATTGATTTATTACTTGATGATTTT
GTTGAAATAATAAAATCCCAAGATTTATCTGTAGTTTCTAAGGTTGTCAAAGTGACTATTGACTATACAG
AAATTTCATTTATGCTTTGGTGTAAAGATGGCCATGTAGAAACATTTTACCCAAAATTAGAAAACCTTTA
CTTTCAGTCGATGAGTGACAAAATCATTCATCTAACCGATGACTCCTTTGATACAGACGTGTTGAAGGCC
GATGGTGCGATACTGGTAGATTTCTGGGCTGAATGGTGTGGCCCGTGCAAGATGATCGCACCCATTCTGG
ACGAGATCGCCGACGAGTATCAAGGAAAATTAACTGTCGCTAAGCTTAATATAGATCAGAACCCAGGGAC
GGCACCTAAATACGGCATCAGGGGAATACCTACCCTCCTGCTCTTTAAGAATGGGGAAGTTGCCGCGACA
AAAGTGGGAGCCCTGTCTAAGGGCCAGCTAAAAGAGTTCTTGGACGCTAACCTGGCAGGTTCAGGCTCGG
GGCACATGCACCATCACCATCACCATAGCAGCGGGCTCGTGCCACGCGGCTAAGCTAGCTTGACTGACTG
AGATACAGCGTACCTTCAGCTCACAGACATGATAAGATACATTGATGAGTTTGGACAAACCACAACTAGA
ATGCAGTGAAAAAAATGCTTTATTTGTGAAATTTGTGATGCTATTGCTTTATTTGTAACCATTATAAGCT
GCAATAAACAAGTTAACAACAACAATTGCATTCATTTTATGTTTCAGGTTCAGGGGGAGGTGTGGGAGGT
TTTTTAAAGCAAGTAAAACCTCTACAAATGTGGTATTGGCCCATCTCTATCGGTATCGTAGCATAACCCC
TTGGGGCCTCTAAACGGGTCTTGAGGGGTTTTTTGTGCCCCTCGGGCCGGATTGCTATCTACCGGCATTG
GCGCAGAAAAAAATGCCTGATGCGACGCTGCGCGTCTTATACTCCCACATATGCCAGATTCAGCAACGGA
TACGGCTTCCCCAACTTGCCCACTTCCATACGTGTCCTCCTTACCAGAAATTTATCCTTAAGGTCGTCAG
CTATCCTGCAGGCGATCTCTCGATTTCGATCAAGACATTCCTTTAATGGTCTTTTCTGGACACCACTAGG
GGTCAGAAGTAGTTCATCAAACTTTCTTCCCTCCCTAATCTCATTGGTTACCTTGGGCTATCGAAACTTA
ATTAACCAGTCAAGTCAGCTACTTGGCGAGATCGACTTGTCTGGGTTTCGACTACGCTCAGAATTGCGTC
AGTCAAGTTCGATCTGGTCCTTGCTATTGCACCCGTTCTCCGATTACGAGTTTCATTTAAATCATGTGAG
CAAAAGGCCAGCAAAAGGCCAGGAACCGTAAAAAGGCCGCGTTGCTGGCGTTTTTCCATAGGCTCCGCCC
CCCTGACGAGCATCACAAAAATCGACGCTCAAGTCAGAGGTGGCGAAACCCGACAGGACTATAAAGATAC
CAGGCGTTTCCCCCTGGAAGCTCCCTCGTGCGCTCTCCTGTTCCGACCCTGCCGCTTACCGGATACCTGT
CCGCCTTTCTCCCTTCGGGAAGCGTGGCGCTTTCTCATAGCTCACGCTGTAGGTATCTCAGTTCGGTGTA
GGTCGTTCGCTCCAAGCTGGGCTGTGTGCACGAACCCCCCGTTCAGCCCGACCGCTGCGCCTTATCCGGT
AACTATCGTCTTGAGTCCAACCCGGTAAGACACGACTTATCGCCACTGGCAGCAGCCACTGGTAACAGGA
TTAGCAGAGCGAGGTATGTAGGCGGTGCTACAGAGTTCTTGAAGTGGTGGCCTAACTACGGCTACACTAG
AAGAACAGTATTTGGTATCTGCGCTCTGCTGAAGCCAGTTACCTTCGGAAAAAGAGTTGGTAGCTCTTGA
TCCGGCAAACAAACCACCGCTGGTAGCGGTGGTTTTTTTGTTTGCAAGCAGCAGATTACGCGCAGAAAAA
AAGGATCTCAAGAAGATCCTTTGATCTTTTCTACGGGGTCTGACGCTCAGTGGAACGAAAACTCACGTTA
AGGGATTTTGGTCATGAGATTATCAAAAAGGATCTTCACCTAGATCCTTTTAAATTAAAAATGAAGTTTT
AAATCAATCTAAAGTATATATGAGTAAACTTGGTCTGACAGTTACCAATGCTTAATCAGTGAGGCACCTA
TCTCAGCGATCTGTCTATTTCGTTCATCCATAGTTGCATTTAAATTTCCGAACTCTCCAAGGCCCTCGTC
GGAAAATCTTCAAACCTTTCGTCCGATCCATCTTGCAGGCTACCTCTCGAACGAACTATCGCAAGTCTCT
TGGCCGGCCTTGCGCCTTGGCTATTGCTTGGCAGCGCCTATCGCCAGGTATTACTCCAATCCCGAATATC
CGAGATCGGGATCACCCGAGAGAAGTTCAACCTACATCCTCAATCCCGATCTATCCGAGATCCGAGGAAT
ATCGAAATCGGGGCGCGCCTGGTGTACCGAGAACGATCCTCTCAGTGCGAGTCTCGACGATCCATATCGT
TGCTTGGCAGTCAGCCAGTCGGAATCCAGCTTGGGACCCAGGAAGTCCAATCGTCAGATATTGTACTCAA
GCCTGGTCACGGCAGCGTACCGATCTGTTTAAACCTAGATATTGATAGTCTGATCGGTCAACGTATAATC
GAGTCCTAGCTTTTGCAAACATCTATCAAGAGACAGGATCAGCAGGAGGCTTTCGCATGAGTATTCAACA
TTTCCGTGTCGCCCTTATTCCCTTTTTTGCGGCATTTTGCCTTCCTGTTTTTGCTCACCCAGAAACGCTG
GTGAAAGTAAAAGATGCTGAAGATCAGTTGGGTGCGCGAGTGGGTTACATCGAACTGGATCTCAACAGCG
GTAAGATCCTTGAGAGTTTTCGCCCCGAAGAACGCTTTCCAATGATGAGCACTTTTAAAGTTCTGCTATG
TGGCGCGGTATTATCCCGTATTGACGCCGGGCAAGAGCAACTCGGTCGCCGCATACACTATTCTCAGAAT
GACTTGGTTGAGTATTCACCAGTCACAGAAAAGCATCTTACGGATGGCATGACAGTAAGAGAATTATGCA
GTGCTGCCATAACCATGAGTGATAACACTGCGGCCAACTTACTTCTGACAACGATTGGAGGACCGAAGGA
GCTAACCGCTTTTTTGCACAACATGGGGGATCATGTAACTCGCCTTGATCGTTGGGAACCGGAGCTGAAT
GAAGCCATACCAAACGACGAGCGTGACACCACGATGCCTGTAGCAATGGCAACAACCTTGCGTAAACTAT
TAACTGGCGAACTACTTACTCTAGCTTCCCGGCAACAGTTGATAGACTGGATGGAGGCGGATAAAGTTGC
AGGACCACTTCTGCGCTCGGCCCTTCCGGCTGGCTGGTTTATTGCTGATAAATCTGGAGCCGGTGAGCGT
GGGTCTCGCGGTATCATTGCAGCACTGGGGCCAGATGGTAAGCCCTCCCGTATCGTAGTTATCTACACGA
CGGGGAGTCAGGCAACTATGGATGAACGAAATAGACAGATCGCTGAGATAGGTGCCTCACTGATTAAGCA
TTGGTAACCGATTCTAGGTGCATTGGCGCAGAAAAAAATGCCTGATGCGACGCTGCGCGTCTTATACTCC
CACATATGCCAGATTCAGCAACGGATACGGCTTCCCCAACTTGCCCACTTCCATACGTGTCCTCCTTACC
AGAAATTTATCCTTAAGATCCCGAATCGTTTAAACTCGACTCTGGCTCTATCGAATCTCCGTCGTTTCGA
GCTTACGCGAACAGCCGTGGCGCTCATTTGCTCGTCGGGCATCGAATCTCGTCAGCTATCGTCAGCTTAC
CTTTTTGGCAGCGATCGCGGCTCCCGACATCTTGGACCATTAGCTCCACAGGTATCTTCTTCCCTCTAGT
GGTCATAACAGCAGCTTCAGCTACCTCTCAATTCAAAAAACCCCTCAAGACCCGTTTAGAGGCCCCAAGG
GGTTATGCTATCAATCGTTGCGTTACACACACAAAAAACCAACACACATCCATCTTCGATGGATAGCGAT
TTTATTATCTAACTGCTGATCGAGTGTAGCCAGATCTAGTAATCAATTACGGGGTCATTAGTTCATAGCC
CATATATGGAGTTCCGCGTTACATAACTTACGGTAAATGGCCCGCCTGGCTGACCGCCCAACGACCCCCG
CCCATTGACGTCAATAATGACGTATGTTCCCATAGTAACGCCAATAGGGACTTTCCATTGACGTCAATGG
GTGGAGTATTTACGGTAAACTGCCCACTTGGCAGTACATCAAGTGTATCATATGCCAAGTACGCCCCCTA
TTGACGTCAATGACGGTAAATGGCCCGCCTGGCATTATGCCCAGTACATGACCTTATGGGACTTTCCTAC
TTGGCAGTACATCTACGTATTAGTCATCGCTATTACCATGCTGATGCGGTTTTGGCAGTACATCAATGGG
CGTGGATAGCGGTTTGACTCACGGGGATTTCCAAGTCTCCACCCCATTGACGTCAATGGGAGTTTGTTTT
GGCACCAAAATCAACGGGACTTTCCAAAATGTCGTAACAACTCCGCCCCATTGACGCAAATGGGCGGTAG
GCGTGTACGGTGGGAGGTCTATATAAGCAGAGCTGGTTTAGTGAACCGTCAGATCAGATCTTTGTCGATC
CTACCATCCACTCGACACACCCGCCAGCGGCCGC
Features (pLannotate 1.2.2; 18 found; start..end, strand, type, name):
      8..1042    +  CDS            rep (fragment): R1AB_SARS2 - Experimental evidence at protein level: Swiss-Prot protein existence level 1. [2'-O-methyltransferase]: Methyltransferase that mediates mRNA cap 2'-O-ribose methylation to the 5'-cap structure of viral mRNAs. N7-methyl guanosine cap is a prerequisite for binding of nsp16. Therefore plays an essential role in viral mRNAs cap methylation which is essential to evade immune system. From Severe acute respiratory syndrome coronavirus 2 (2019-nCoV) (SARS-CoV-2).
   1061..1387    +  CDS            trxA: THIO_ECO57 - Experimental evidence at protein level: Swiss-Prot protein existence level 1. Participates in various redox reactions through the reversible oxidation of its active center dithiol to a disulfide and catalyzes dithiol-disulfide exchange reactions. From Escherichia coli O157:H7.
   1409..1426    +  CDS            6xHis: 6xHis affinity tag
   1503..1624    -  polyA_signal   SV40 poly(A) signal: SV40 polyadenylation signal
   1647..1716    -  CDS            large T antigen (fragment): large T antigen from SV40 (simian virus 40)
   1739..1785    +  terminator     T7 terminator: transcription terminator for bacteriophage T7 RNA polymerase
   1815..1951    +  terminator     rrnG terminator: transcription terminator from the E. coli ribosomal RNA rrnG operon (Albrechtsen et al., 1991)
   1996..2067    +  misc_feature   3' β-globin insulator: insulator downstream of the human β-globin locus (Farrell et al., 2002)
   2293..2881    -  rep_origin     ori: high-copy-number ColE1/pMB1/pBR322/pUC origin of replication
   3053..3117    -  CDS            bla(M) (fragment): β-lactamase lacking the signal sequence; bla(M); allows cytosolic expression of β-lactamase
   3627..4487    +  CDS            AmpR: β-lactamase; bla; confers resistance to ampicillin, carbenicillin, and related antibiotics
   4500..4636    +  terminator     rrnG terminator: transcription terminator from the E. coli ribosomal RNA rrnG operon (Albrechtsen et al., 1991)
   4788..4859    +  misc_feature   5' β-globin insulator: insulator upstream of the human β-globin locus (Farrell et al., 2002)
   4864..4910    -  terminator     T7 terminator: transcription terminator for bacteriophage T7 RNA polymerase
   4928..4976    -  polyA_signal   poly(A) signal: synthetic polyadenylation signal
   5057..5360    +  enhancer       CMV enhancer: human cytomegalovirus immediate early enhancer
   5433..5450    -  promoter       CMV promoter (fragment): human cytomegalovirus (CMV) immediate early promoter
   5513..5564    +  promoter       CMVd2 promoter: truncated human cytomegalovirus (CMV) immediate early promoter that yields moderately reduced expression relative to the full-length promoter
