[The description below was written by a language model from this plasmid's Addgene catalogue record and pLannotate feature annotations shown in this document.]
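Description:
pGBW-m4134396 is a mammalian expression plasmid built on the pTwist_CMV_6 backbone that carries the wild-type SARS-CoV-2 endoRNAse, a mature cleavage product of the ORF1ab replicase polyprotein. It is propagated in E. coli as a high-copy plasmid through a ColE1/pUC-type origin and selected with ampicillin via a full-length β-lactamase gene. A short additional β-lactamase fragment is also annotated but appears to be a backbone remnant.

The coding region of roughly 1 kb sits downstream of the CMV enhancer and a CMV promoter; the automated annotation detects this promoter as a truncated CMVd2 form plus a small fragment, whereas the catalogue simply lists CMV. The annotation tool matched the insert to the SARS-CoV-2 replicase polyprotein entry, and the functional text attached to that hit describes the 2'-O-methyltransferase. This is generic text from the polyprotein record and not evidence about the insert, which the depositor identifies as the endoRNAse. The open reading frame continues into E. coli thioredoxin (trxA) and a 6xHis tag. This matches the catalogue's C-terminal backbone-encoded TRX tag, which is described as removable at a TEV protease site; the TEV site itself is not separately annotated.

An SV40 poly(A) signal is annotated just downstream of the cassette, though on the reverse strand. The expression unit is bracketed by β-globin insulator elements, T7 and rrnG terminators and a synthetic poly(A) signal upstream of the promoter, which would limit read-through and interference from neighbouring sequences. The design suits transient expression of the tagged viral enzyme in mammalian cells, with the His tag allowing affinity purification, for biochemical or functional studies. The record does not specify further applications.
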