Addgene plasmid #152089: pGBW-m4134396
Purpose: Mammalian expression plasmid for SARS-CoV-2 endoRNAse
Depositing lab: Ginkgo Bioworks & Benjie Chen. Depositing organization: Ginkgo Bioworks.
Backbone
  Vector backbone: pTwist_CMV_6
  Backbone size w/o insert (bp): 4180
  Vector type: Mammalian Expression
Growth in bacteria
  Bacterial resistance: Ampicillin, 100 μg/mL
  Growth temperature: 37°C
  Growth strain: DH5alpha
  Copy number: High Copy
Gene/Insert
  Gene/Insert name: SARS-CoV-2 endoRNAse
  Species: Severe acute respiratory syndrome coronavirus 2
  Insert size (bp): 1031
  Mutation: wt
  Entrez Gene: ORF1ab (a.k.a. GU280_gp01)
  Promoter: CMV
  Tag / fusion protein: Cleavable TEV;TRX (C terminal on backbone)
  Cloning method: Unknown
Resource information
  A portion of this plasmid was derived from a plasmid made by: GinkgoBioworks
Depositor comments: NCBI reference sequence: YP_009725310.1
How to cite: pGBW-m4134396 was a gift from Ginkgo Bioworks & Benjie Chen (Addgene plasmid # 152089 ; http://n2t.net/addgene:152089 ; RRID:Addgene_152089)
